Addgene plasmid #200864: pSCT368: pSC101-Donor(AjTn6022)
Purpose: AjTn6022 donor harboring KanR cargo.
Depositing lab: Feng Zhang. Depositing organization: Broad Institute. Publication: Modularity and diversity of target selectors in Tn7 transposons. Faure G, Saito M, Benler S, Peng I, Wolf YI, Strecker J, Altae-Tran H, Neumann E, Li D, Makarova KS, Macrae RK, Koonin EV, Zhang F. Mol Cell. 2023 Jun 15;83(12):2122-2136.e10. doi: 10.1016/j.molcel.2023.05.013. Epub 2023 Jun 1. PubMed 37267947.
Backbone
  Vector backbone: pSC101
  Vector type: Bacterial Expression
Growth in bacteria
  Bacterial resistance: Kanamycin, 50 μg/mL
  Growth temperature: 30°C
  Growth strain: DH5alpha
  Copy number: Low Copy
Gene/Insert
  Gene/Insert name: AjTn6022
  Species: Acinetobacter johnsonii
  Cloning method: Gibson Cloning
Terms and licenses: Academic/Nonprofit Terms; Industry Terms: Not Available to Industry
How to cite: pSCT368: pSC101-Donor(AjTn6022) was a gift from Feng Zhang (Addgene plasmid # 200864 ; http://n2t.net/addgene:200864 ; RRID:Addgene_200864)
