[The description below was written by a language model from this plasmid's Addgene catalogue record and pLannotate feature annotations shown in this document.]
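Description:
pSCT368: pSC101-Donor(AjTn6022) is a small (about 3.6 kb) low-copy bacterial plasmid that serves as the transposon donor for AjTn6022, a Tn7-family element from Acinetobacter johnsonii. It is built on the pSC101 backbone. The feature table shows the pSC101 origin together with the Rep101 replication protein in its temperature-sensitive form (A56V). This explains the recorded propagation at 30°C in DH5alpha, since replication of such plasmids fails at elevated temperature and the donor can therefore be cured from cells if desired. Selection is with kanamycin.

The payload is a mini-transposon in which a kanamycin resistance cassette (neo/nptII) serves as the cargo, assembled by Gibson cloning. The annotation also detects a short Tn5 transposase fragment immediately upstream of neo. This is most likely a remnant of the Tn5-derived sequence that commonly accompanies this resistance gene rather than a functional transposase. An FRT site lies nearby and is probably carried over from the source of the cassette; with only one site annotated, FLP-mediated excision is not evident from the record. A tiny AmpR promoter fragment follows the neo gene.

The AjTn6022 left and right transposon ends that should flank the cargo are not picked up by the automated annotation, so their positions are not stated. No transposase or target-selector genes appear in the table, which suggests these functions are supplied in trans from a separate construct. The plasmid is suited to transposition assays in bacteria, where movement of the KanR cargo into a target site reports the activity and target choice of the AjTn6022 machinery.
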