Features (pLannotate 1.2.2; 6 found; start..end, strand, type, name):
    455..502     -  protein_bind   FRT: FLP-mediated recombination occurs in the 8-bp core sequence TCTAGAAA (Turan and Bode, 2011). FLP recombinase from the Saccharomyces cerevisiae 2μ plasmid
    561..857     +  CDS            tnpA (fragment): TN5P_ECOLX - Also known as tnp. Experimental evidence at protein level: Swiss-Prot protein existence level 1. Mediates transposition of transposon Tn5 by a 'cut and paste' mechanism. First, the monomeric transposase binds the 19 bp inverted DNA repeats flanking the transposon. Then, dimerization of the DNA- bound transposase creates a synaptic DNA complex. After nicking of the first DNA strand, excision of the transposon proceeds through a series of intermediates. The transposase then mediates the insertion of the transposon at a new site by strand transfer. The activity of the wild- type tran
    889..1680    +  CDS            neo: KKA2_KLEPN - Also known as kan, nptII. Experimental evidence at protein level: Swiss-Prot protein existence level 1. Resistance to kanamycin, neomycin, paromomycin, ribostamycin, butirosin and gentamicin B. From Klebsiella pneumoniae.
   1684..1700    +  promoter       AmpR promoter (fragment): bla
   2066..3016    -  CDS            Rep101(Ts): temperature-sensitive version of the RepA protein needed for replication with the pSC101 origin (Armstrong et al., 1984); rep101 encoding an A56V mutation
   3064..3286    -  rep_origin     pSC101 ori: low-copy replication origin that requires the Rep101 protein
>Addgene plasmid #200864 | pSCT368: pSC101-Donor(AjTn6022) | addgene full sequence | sequence record 402567 | Addgene NGS Result
GGTCTGCTATGTGGTGCTATCTGACTTTTTGCTGTTCAGCAGTTCCTGCCCTCTGATTTTCCAGTCTGAC
CACTTCGGATTATCCCGTGACAGGTCATTCAGACTGGCTAATGCACCCAGTAAGGCAGCGGTATCATCAA
CGGGGTCTGACGCTCAGTGGAACGAAAACTCACGTTAAGGGATTTTGGTCATGAGATTATCAAAAAGGAT
CTTCACCTAGATCCGTTATGCAGCGGAAAGTATGTCATTTACAGCAATAGATAAGAGTGTCATGATAAGA
AAACAATAGGTTGCCACTCTAAAATTACACAAATAGATTAGAGTAATGACAGTAATAAGCAAGAGTGGCT
TGCAAATTTACACAAATACGCACGAGTGGCTGTAAGAGGCATTCTGTCGGGGGGATCCACTAGTGAGCTC
ATGCATGATCTCGAATTAGCTTCAAAAGCGCTCTGAAGTTCCTATACTTTCTAGAGAATAGGAACTTCGG
AATAGGAACTTCAAGATCCCCTGATTCCCTTTGTCAACAGCAATGGATAATTCGATTTAACAAATGCATG
GCGCAAGGGCTGCTAAAGGAAGCGGAACACGTAGAAAGCCAGTCCGCAGAAACGGTGCTGACCCCGGATG
AATGTCAGCTACTGGGCTATCTGGACAAGGGAAAACGCAAGCGCAAAGAGAAAGCAGGTAGCTTGCAGTG
GGCTTACATGGCGATAGCTAGACTGGGCGGTTTTATGGACAGCAAGCGAACCGGAATTGCCAGCTGGGGC
GCCCTCTGGTAAGGTTGGGAAGCCCTGCAAAGTAAACTGGATGGCTTTCTTGCCGCCAAGGATCTGATGG
CGCAGGGGATCAAGATCTGATCAAGAGACAGGATGAGGATCGTTTCGCATGATTGAACAAGATGGATTGC
ACGCAGGTTCTCCGGCCGCTTGGGTGGAGAGGCTATTCGGCTATGACTGGGCACAACAGACAATCGGCTG
CTCTGATGCCGCCGTGTTCCGGCTGTCAGCGCAGGGGCGCCCGGTTCTTTTTGTCAAGACCGACCTGTCC
GGTGCCCTGAATGAACTGCAGGACGAGGCAGCGCGGCTATCGTGGCTGGCCACGACGGGCGTTCCTTGCG
CAGCTGTGCTCGACGTTGTCACTGAAGCGGGAAGGGACTGGCTGCTATTGGGCGAAGTGCCGGGGCAGGA
TCTCCTGTCATCCCACCTTGCTCCTGCCGAGAAAGTATCCATCATGGCTGATGCAATGCGGCGGCTGCAT
ACGCTTGATCCGGCTACCTGCCCATTCGACCACCAAGCGAAACATCGCATCGAGCGAGCACGTACTCGGA
TGGAAGCCGGTCTTGTCGATCAGGATGATCTGGACGAAGAGCATCAGGGGCTCGCGCCAGCCGAACTGTT
CGCCAGGCTCAAGGCGCGCATGCCCGACGGCGAGGATCTCGTCGTGACCCATGGCGATGCCTGCTTGCCG
AATATCATGGTGGAAAATGGCCGCTTTTCTGGATTCATCGACTGTGGCCGGCTGGGTGTGGCGGACCGCT
ATCAGGACATAGCGTTGGCTACCCGTGATATTGCTGAAGAGCTTGGCGGCGAATGGGCTGACCGCTTCCT
CGTGCTTTACGGTATCGCCGCTCCCGATTCGCAGCGCATCGCCTTCTATCGCCTTCTTGACGAGTTCTTC
TGAATTGAAAAAGGAAGAGTATGAGGATCCAACATTTCCAATCACTAGTGAATTATCTAGAATTATTCCA
TTGAGTAAGTTTTTAAGCACATCAGCTTCAAAAGCGCTCTTCACTGCCCTCATTCCTAAGAAACCCACCA
TATCTATAGACAGTTCTGCGAATATTATCATTTGGGAAACAATCAATAGTTGTGACTTTAACTTTTTTAT
TTGCAGGCATATCTTTTAGTGAATTTAATGAAATTCATATATAAATAGTATAGTTTTTATTATCACTCTA
GTTTATTTGTGTAAACTCTGATTTATTTGTGGAACTGACACCTCTCTACAATGGTTTTGTGTTAGTCTTG
ATGCTTCACTGATAGATACAAGAGCCATAAGAACCTCAGATCCTTCCGTATTTAGCCAGTATGTTCTCTA
GTGTGGTTCGTTGTTTTTGCGTGAGCCATGAGAACGAACCATTGAGATCATACTTACTTTGCATGTCACT
CAAAAATTTTGCCTCAAAACTGGTGAGCTGAATTTTTGCAGTTAAAGCATCGTGTAGTGTTTTTCTTAGT
CCGTTATGTAGGTAGGAATCTGATGTAATGGTTGTTGGTATTTTGTCACCATTCATTTTTATCTGGTTGT
TCTCAAGTTCGGTTACGAGATCCATTTGTCTATCTAGTTCAACTTGGAAAATCAACGTATCAGTCGGGCG
GCCTCGCTTATCAACCACCAATTTCATATTGCTGTAAGTGTTTAAATCTTTACTTATTGGTTTCAAAACC
CATTGGTTAAGCCTTTTAAACTCATGGTAGTTATTTTCAAGCATTAACATGAACTTAAATTCATCAAGGC
TAATCTCTATATTTGCCTTGTGAGTTTTCTTTTGTGTTAGTTCTTTTAATAACCACTCATAAATCCTCAT
AGAGTATTTGTTTTCAAAAGACTTAACATGTTCCAGATTATATTTTATGAATTTTTTTAACTGGAAAAGA
TAAGGCAATATCTCTTCACTAAAAACTAATTCTAATTTTTCGCTTGAGAACTTGGCATAGTTTGTCCACT
GGAAAATCTCAAAGCCTTTAACCAAAGGATTCCTGATTTCCACAGTTCTCGTCATCAGCTCTCTGGTTGC
TTTAGCTAATACACCATAAGCATTTTCCCTACTGATGTTCATCATCTGAACGTATTGGTTATAAGTGAAC
GATACCGTCCGTTCTTTCCTTGTAGGGTTTTCAATCGTGGGGTTGAGTAGTGCCACACAGCATAAAATTA
GCTTGGTTTCATGCTCCGTTAAGTCATAGCGACTAATCGCTAGTTCATTTGCTTTGAAAACAACTAATTC
AGACATACATCTCAATTGGTCTAGGTGATTTTAATCACTATACCAATTGAGATGGGCTAGTCAATGATAA
TTACTAGTCCTTTTCCTTTGAGTTGTGGGTATCTGTAAATTCTGCTAGACCTTTGCTGGAAAACTTGTAA
ATTCTGCTAGACCCTCTGTAAATTCCGCTAGACCTTTGTGTGTTTTTTTTGTTTATATTCAAGTGGTTAT
AATTTATAGAATAAAGAAAGAATAAAAAAAGATAAAAAGAATAGATCCCAGCCCTGTGTATAACTCACTA
CTTTAGTCAGTTCCGCAGTATTACAAAAGGATGTCGCAAACGCTGTTTGCTCCTCTACAAAACAGACCTT
AAAACCCTAAAGGCTTAAGTAGCACCCTCGCAAGCTCGGTTGCGGCCGCAATCGGGCAAATCGCTGAATA
TTCCTTTTGTCTCCGACCATCAGGCACCTGAGTCGCTGTCTTTTTCGTGACATTCAGTTCGCTGCGCTCA
CGGCTCTGGCAGTGAATGGGGGTAAATGGCACTACAGGCGCCTTTTATGGATTCATGCAAGGAAACTACC
CATAATACAAGAAAAGCCCGTCACGGGCTTCTCAGGGCGTTTTATGGCG
